>Addgene plasmid #173387 | RVD-TA8 | addgene full sequence | sequence record 361573 | Addgene NGS Result
GGCCAGCAAAAGGCCAGGAACCGTAAAAAGGCCGCGTTGCTGGCGTTTTTCCATAGGCTCCGCCCCCCTG
ACGAGCATCACAAAAATCGACGCTCAAGTCAGAGGTGGCGAAACCCGACAGGACTATAAAGATACCAGGC
GTTTCCCCCTGGAAGCTCCCTCGTGCGCTCTCCTGTTCCGACCCTGCCGCTTACCGGATACCTGTCCGCC
TTTCTCCCTTCGGGAAGCGTGGCGCTTTCTCATAGCTCACGCTGTAGGTATCTCAGTTCGGTGTAGGTCG
TTCGCTCCAAGCTGGGCTGTGTGCACGAACCCCCCGTTCAGCCCGACCGCTGCGCCTTATCCGGTAACTA
TCGTCTTGAGTCCAACCCGGTAAGACACGACTTATCGCCACTGGCAGCAGCCACTGGTAACAGGATTAGC
AGAGCGAGGTATGTAGGCGGTGCTACAGAGTTCTTGAAGTGGTGGCCTAACTACGGCTACACTAGAAGAA
CAGTATTTGGTATCTGCGCTCTGCTGAAGCCAGTTACCTTCGGAAAAAGAGTTGGTAGCTCTTGATCCGG
CAAACAAACCACCGCTGGTAGCGGTGGTTTTTTTGTTTGCAAGCAGCAGATTACGCGCAGAAAAAAAGGA
TCTCAAGAAGATCCTTTGATCTTTTCTACGGGGTCTGACGCTCAGTGGAACGACGCGTAACTCACGTTAA
GGGATTTTGGTCATGGGTGGCTCGACCAGATATGGTCTCAGGAAGCAATCGCTACAACTTGATCTGGGGT
GAGTCCGTGGGCTTGACAGAGAACTGGAAGGAGGCGCTGAACCGTCTCAAGAGCCTGTTTGCCACCAATA
TTACTAGCAATCGCTACAACTTGCTCGGGCGTCAGGCCGTGGGCTTGACAGAGAACTGGTAGAAGGCGCT
GAACAGTCTCAAGAGCCTGTTTGCCACCCCCATTACTTCGAGACCAGCTTTGGTCTAGAGGAGGCATGAT
GATATATTTTTATCTTGTGCAATGTAACATCAGAGATTTTGAGACACGGGCCAGAGCTGCCAGGAAACAG
CTATGACCATGTAATACGACTCACTATAGGGGATATTTTATTTTCTCCCAATCAGGCTTGATCCCCAGTA
AGTCAAAAAATAGCTCGACATACTGTTCTTCCCCGATCAAGGGTTGGTTTGCGCATTCACAGTTCTCCGC
AAGAATTGATTGGCTCCAATTCTTGGAGTGGTGAATCCGTTAGCGAGGTGCCGCCGGCTTCCATTCAGGT
CGAGGTGGCCCGGCTCCATGCACCGCGACGCAACGCGGGGAGGCAGACAAGGTATAGGGCGGCGCCTACA
ATCCATGCCAACCCGTTCCATGTGCTCGCCGAGGCGGCATAAATCGCCGTGACGATCAGCGGTCCAATGA
TCGAAGTTAGGCTGGTAAGAGCCGCGAGCGATCCTTGAAGCTGTCCCTGATGGTCGTCATCTACCTGCCT
GGACAGCATGGCCTGCAACGCGGGCATCCCGATGCCGCCGGAAGCGAGAAGAATCATAATGGGGAAGGCC
ATCCAGCCTCGCGTCGCGAACGCCAGCAAGACGTAGCCCAGCGCGTCGGCCGCCATGCCGGCGATAATGG
CCTGCTTCTCGCCGAAACGTTTGGTGGCGGGACCAGTGACGAAGGCTTGAGCGAGGGCGTGCAAGATTCC
GAATACCGCAAGCGACAGGCCGATCATCGTCGCGCTCCAGCGAAAGCGGTCCTCGCCGAAAATGACCCAG
AGCGCTGCCGGCACCTGTCCTACGAGTTGCATGATAAAGAAGACAGTCATAAGTGCGGCGACGATAGTCA
TGCCCCGCGCCCACCGGAAGGAGCTGACTGGGTTGAAGGCTCTCAAGGGCATGGGTCGGCGCTCTCCCTT
ATGCGACTCCTGCATTAGGAAGCAGCCCAGTAGTAGGTTGAGGCCGTTGAGCACCGCCGCCGCAAGGAAT
GGTGCATGTAAGGAGATGGCGCCCAACAGTCCCCCGGCCACGGGGCCTGCCACCATACCCACGCCGAAAC
AAGCGCTCATGAGCCCGAAGTGGCGAGCCCGATCTTCCCCATCGGTGATGTCGGCGATATAGGCGCCAGC
AACCGCACCTGTGGCGCCGGTGATGCCGGCCACGATGCGTCCGGCGTAGAGAATCCACAGGACGGGTGTG
GTCGCCATGATCGCGTAGTCGATAGTGGCTCCAAGTAGCGAAGCGAGCAGGACTGGGCGGCGGCCAAAGC
GGTCGGACAGTGCTCCGAGAACGGGTGCGCATAGAAATTGCATCAACGCATATAGCGCTAGCAGCACGCC
ATAGTGACTGGCGATGCTGTCGGAATGGACGATATCCCGCAAGAGGCCCGGCAGTACCGGCATAACCAAG
CCTATGCCTACAGCATCCAGGGTGACGGTGCCGAGGATGACGATGAGCGCATTGTTAGATTTCATACACG
GTGCCTGACTGCGTTAGCAATTTAACTGTGATAAACTACCGCATTAAAGCTAATCGATGATAAGCTGTCA
AACATGAGAATTAATTCATGTTCTTTCCTGCGTTATCCCCTGATTCTGTGGATAACGCAGGAAAGAACAT
GTGAGCAAAA
Features (pLannotate 1.2.2; 6 found; start..end, strand, type, name):
     48..636     -  rep_origin     ori: high-copy-number ColE1/pMB1/pBR322/pUC origin of replication
   1062..1080    +  promoter       T7 promoter: promoter for bacteriophage T7 RNA polymerase
   1083..1157    -  CDS            KanR (fragment): aminoglycoside phosphotransferase; aphA-3; confers resistance to kanamycin
   1255..2445    -  CDS            TcR: tetracycline efflux protein; tet; confers resistance to tetracycline
   2493..2521    -  promoter       tet promoter: E. coli promoter for tetracycline efflux protein gene
   2537..2576    +  rep_origin     RSF ori (fragment): Plasmids containing the RSF 1030 origin of replication can be propagated in E. coli cells that contain additional plasmids with compatible origins.
