[The description below was written by a language model from this plasmid's Addgene catalogue record and pLannotate feature annotations shown in this document.]
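Description:
RVD-TA8 is a small (about 2.6 kb) bacterial module plasmid from a library used for one-step assembly of custom TALE repeat arrays, such as those needed to build DdCBE mitochondrial base editors or other TALE-based proteins. Its backbone is a tetracycline-resistant T vector, a minimal cloning plasmid into which the insert was placed at the TA cloning site. It replicates in E. coli from a high-copy ColE1/pUC-type origin and is selected through a tetracycline efflux gene (TcR) driven by its native tet promoter. The catalogue does not specify a vector type, and nothing in the record suggests elements for expression in eukaryotic cells; the plasmid serves as a parts donor rather than an expression construct.

The payload is a synthetic dimer of two TALE repeats carrying the repeat-variable diresidues NG and NI, which in the standard TALE code recognise T and A respectively, matching the "TA" in the name. The "8" marks the slot this dimer occupies in the ordered array, so that modules for successive positions can be joined in a defined order to spell out a chosen DNA target. The enzymes and flanking sites used for assembly are not stated in the record.

The automated feature table does not annotate the RVD insert itself. Besides the origin and tetracycline cassette, it reports only a T7 promoter, a short kanamycin-resistance gene fragment and a short RSF origin fragment. The two fragments are most likely nonfunctional backbone remnants or partial matches and would not be expected to confer kanamycin resistance or RSF-type replication.
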