Addgene plasmid #173387: RVD-TA8
Purpose: One-step assembly of custom RVD arrays to construct DdCBE, TALE, etc.
Depositing lab: Bin Shen. Depositing organization: Nanjing Medical University. Publication: Precision modeling of mitochondrial diseases in zebrafish via DdCBE-mediated mtDNA base editing. Guo J, Zhang X, Chen X, Sun H, Dai Y, Wang J, Qian X, Tan L, Lou X, Shen B. Cell Discov. 2021 Sep 3;7(1):78. doi: 10.1038/s41421-021-00307-9. PubMed 34480028.
Backbone
  Vector backbone: TetR T vector
  Vector type: Unspecified
Growth in bacteria
  Bacterial resistance: Tetracycline, 10 μg/mL
  Growth temperature: 37°C
  Growth strain: DH5alpha
  Copy number: High Copy
Gene/Insert
  Gene/Insert name: NG-NI dimer RVD at Position8
  Species: Synthetic
  Mutation: no
  Cloning method: Restriction Enzyme; 5′ cloning site Unknown (unknown if destroyed)
Terms and licenses: Academic/Nonprofit Terms; Industry Terms: Not Available to Industry
Depositor comments: RVD is inserted into TA site of TetR T vector
How to cite: RVD-TA8 was a gift from Bin Shen (Addgene plasmid # 173387 ; http://n2t.net/addgene:173387 ; RRID:Addgene_173387)
