>Addgene plasmid #173387 | RVD-TA8 | depositor partial sequence | sequence record 336342 | RVD flanked by two Bsa I sites
GGTCTCGAAGTAATGGGGGTGGCAAACAGGCTCTTGAGACTGTTCAGCGCCTTCTACCAGTTCTCTGTCA
AGCCCACGGCCTGACGCCCGAGCAAGTTGTAGCGATTGCTAGTAATATTGGTGGCAAACAGGCTCTTGAG
ACGGTTCAGCGCCTCCTTCCAGTTCTCTGTCAAGCCCACGGACTCACCCCAGATCAAGTTGTAGCGATTG
CTTCCTGAGACC
